Addgene plasmid #131764: pFH25
Purpose: Level0 SpCas9, wheat codon optimized (version 3)
Depositing lab: Vladimir Nekrasov. Depositing organization: Rothamsted Research. Publication: A modular cloning toolkit for genome editing in plants. Hahn F, Korolev A, Sanjurjo Loures L, Nekrasov V. BMC Plant Biol. 2020 Apr 23;20(1):179. doi: 10.1186/s12870-020-02388-2. PubMed 32326901.
Backbone
  Vector backbone: pICH41308
  Vector type: Plant Expression, CRISPR, Synthetic Biology
Growth in bacteria
  Bacterial resistance: Spectinomycin, 50 μg/mL
  Growth temperature: 37°C
  Growth strain: DH5alpha
  Copy number: High Copy
Gene/Insert
  Gene/Insert name: SpCas9, wheat codon optimized, version 3
  Species: Synthetic
Terms and licenses: Academic/Nonprofit Terms; Industry Terms: Not Available to Industry
How to cite: pFH25 was a gift from Vladimir Nekrasov (Addgene plasmid # 131764 ; http://n2t.net/addgene:131764 ; RRID:Addgene_131764)
