[The description below was written by a language model from this plasmid's Addgene catalogue record and pLannotate feature annotations shown in this document.]
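Description:
pFH25 is a Level 0 module from a modular (Golden Gate/MoClo-style) cloning toolkit for plant genome editing. It carries a synthetic Streptococcus pyogenes Cas9 coding sequence codon-optimised for wheat, designated version 3 of that optimisation. It is built on the pICH41308 backbone, and the sequenced plasmid is about 6.5 kb. In the feature table the Cas9 open reading frame occupies roughly 4.1 kb on the forward strand. The plasmid replicates in E. coli at high copy from a ColE1/pUC-type origin. Selection is with spectinomycin through the aadA aminoglycoside adenylyltransferase gene, which sits downstream of an annotated AmpR (bla) promoter.

As a Level 0 part, the plasmid serves as a storage and donor vector for a single standardised element, not as a complete expression unit. No plant promoter, terminator or T-DNA borders are annotated. In modular cloning the Cas9 coding sequence would be combined with such regulatory parts in a higher-level assembly before use in plants. The record does not mention nuclear localisation signals, epitope tags or the flanking type IIS restriction sites and overhangs, so these cannot be confirmed from the information given. The other annotations are short fragments: partial matches to the RSF origin, lacI, an integron integrase and a gentamicin acetyltransferase. They are most likely backbone remnants or sequences associated with the aadA cassette, not functional elements. The construct is intended for assembling Cas9 expression cassettes for CRISPR genome editing in wheat and possibly related cereals.
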