Features (pLannotate 1.2.2; 8 found; start..end, strand, type, name):
      3..136     +  rep_origin     RSF ori (fragment): Plasmids containing the RSF 1030 origin of replication can be propagated in E. coli cells that contain additional plasmids with compatible origins.
    138..187     +  CDS            lacI (fragment): lac repressor; lacI; The lac repressor binds to the lac operator to inhibit transcription in E. coli. This inhibition can be relieved by adding lactose or isopropyl-β-D-thiogalactopyranoside (IPTG).
    285..4388    +  CDS            cas9: CAS9_STRP1 - Also known as csn1 From Streptococcus pyogenes serotype M1.
   4613..4717    +  promoter       AmpR promoter: bla
   4708..4788    -  CDS            int (fragment): INT2_ECOLX - Protein inferred from homology: Swiss-Prot protein existence level 3. Putative integrase believed to be involved in the insertion of antibiotic resistance genes into plasmids and transposons. From Escherichia coli.
   4876..4932    +  CDS            GmR (fragment): gentamycin acetyltransferase; aacC1; confers resistance to gentamycin
   4939..5727    +  CDS            aadA: S3AD_ECOLX - Experimental evidence at protein level: Swiss-Prot protein existence level 1. Mediates bacterial resistance to the antibiotics streptomycin and spectinomycin. From Escherichia coli.
   5901..6489    +  rep_origin     ori: high-copy-number ColE1/pMB1/pBR322/pUC origin of replication
>Addgene plasmid #131764 | pFH25 | addgene full sequence | sequence record 258521 | Addgene NGS Result
CCTTTTGCTCACATGTTCTTTCCTGCGTTATCCCCTGATTCTGTGGATAACCGTATTACCGCCTTTGAGT
GAGCTGATACCGCTCGCCGCAGCCGAACGACCGAGCGCAGCGAGTCAGTGAGCGAGGAAGCGGAAGAGCG
CCCAATACGCAAACCGCCTCTCCCCGCGCGTTGGCCGATTCATTAATCACTCTGTGGTCTCAAATGGGGC
CGAAGAAGAAGAGGAAGGTGGGTAGGGTGTGTCGGATTAGCAGCCTTCGGTACAGGGGTCCTGGCATTGC
CACCATGGACAAGAAGTACTCTATCGGGTTGGATATAGGAACGAATAGTGTGGGTTGGGCTGTCATCACT
GACGAGTACAAGGTGCCATCGAAGAAATTTAAAGTGCTGGGCAACACCGACAGGCACTCCATCAAGAAGA
ACCTAATAGGTGCGTTGCTCTTTGATTCCGGGGAGACAGCCGAAGCGACCCGCCTCAAGCGCACAGCAAG
AAGGCGCTATACGCGTAGAAAGAACAGGATCTGCTACCTACAAGAGATCTTTTCCAACGAAATGGCGAAA
GTGGATGACTCCTTCTTCCATCGGCTCGAGGAAAGCTTCCTCGTAGAAGAGGACAAGAAGCACGAACGCC
ATCCGATATTCGGGAACATTGTCGACGAAGTCGCATACCACGAGAAGTATCCTACCATCTATCACCTGAG
GAAGAAGCTCGTAGATAGCACTGACAAGGCTGATTTGCGCCTCATCTATTTGGCCCTGGCCCATATGATT
AAGTTCCGTGGGCACTTCCTCATCGAAGGCGACCTTAATCCGGACAATTCCGATGTTGACAAACTCTTCA
TCCAACTGGTCCAGACATACAATCAGCTCTTTGAAGAGAACCCCATCAACGCGTCAGGAGTTGATGCGAA
GGCAATCTTGAGTGCTCGGCTGTCGAAAAGCCGGAGGCTCGAAAATCTGATAGCCCAACTGCCAGGCGAA
AAGAAGAACGGATTGTTTGGCAACCTTATTGCCCTTAGTCTAGGGCTCACCCCTAACTTCAAGTCTAACT
TTGACCTGGCCGAGGATGCCAAGCTCCAACTGTCCAAAGACACGTACGACGACGATCTCGACAATCTGCT
TGCCCAAATCGGCGACCAGTATGCGGACCTTTTCCTTGCAGCGAAGAACTTGTCAGATGCAATCCTCTTG
TCCGATATTCTGCGCGTTAACACTGAGATTACCAAGGCTCCTCTTTCGGCATCCATGATCAAACGGTACG
ACGAACATCACCAGGATCTCACGCTCCTCAAGGCTCTCGTCAGACAACAGCTGCCGGAGAAGTACAAAGA
GATCTTCTTCGATCAATCAAAGAACGGGTATGCTGGGTACATCGACGGTGGCGCGTCACAGGAGGAGTTC
TACAAGTTTATCAAGCCCATTCTCGAGAAGATGGATGGCACTGAAGAGCTCCTGGTTAAGCTCAATCGCG
AGGATCTACTCCGCAAGCAGCGTACCTTCGACAATGGAAGCATTCCACACCAAATCCATCTGGGCGAGCT
TCACGCCATACTTCGTAGGCAAGAGGACTTTTACCCATTCCTCAAAGACAACCGGGAGAAAATCGAGAAG
ATCCTCACATTCAGAATCCCCTACTATGTGGGCCCATTGGCAAGGGGCAACTCTAGGTTCGCGTGGATGA
CTAGAAAATCGGAGGAAACGATTACCCCATGGAACTTCGAGGAGGTGGTGGACAAGGGCGCTTCTGCCCA
AAGCTTCATCGAGAGGATGACCAACTTCGACAAGAATCTGCCAAACGAGAAGGTCCTCCCCAAACATTCC
CTACTGTACGAGTACTTCACCGTCTACAACGAGCTGACCAAGGTCAAGTACGTTACTGAGGGTATGAGGA
AACCGGCCTTTCTGTCAGGAGAGCAGAAGAAGGCCATAGTGGATCTCCTTTTCAAGACCAATCGCAAGGT
CACAGTCAAGCAGCTAAAGGAGGACTACTTTAAGAAAATCGAGTGCTTTGACTCTGTGGAGATAAGCGGC
GTTGAGGATCGCTTCAACGCCTCGCTGGGAACGTACCACGACTTGCTCAAGATCATTAAGGATAAAGACT
TCCTCGATAACGAAGAGAACGAGGACATCTTGGAGGACATCGTTCTGACGCTTACTCTCTTCGAGGACCG
CGAGATGATCGAAGAGAGGCTCAAGACGTATGCGCACCTCTTTGACGACAAAGTGATGAAGCAGCTGAAG
CGCAGGCGCTACACAGGTTGGGGCAGGCTGAGCAGGAAGCTGATCAATGGCATTCGCGATAAGCAGTCGG
GCAAGACCATCCTCGACTTCCTCAAGTCCGATGGGTTCGCAAACAGGAACTTTATGCAGCTAATCCACGA
TGACTCCTTGACCTTCAAGGAGGACATTCAGAAGGCTCAGGTTTCAGGCCAAGGCGATTCGCTCCACGAG
CATATCGCGAATTTGGCCGGATCTCCAGCCATCAAGAAGGGTATACTTCAAACAGTGAAGGTTGTCGATG
AGCTGGTCAAAGTGATGGGTAGACATAAGCCCGAGAATATCGTGATTGAGATGGCTCGGGAGAACCAAAC
CACACAGAAGGGGCAGAAGAACTCCAGGGAAAGGATGAAGAGAATCGAAGAAGGCATCAAGGAGCTCGGA
TCACAAATTCTCAAGGAGCATCCGGTCGAAAACACCCAACTGCAAAACGAGAAGCTCTACCTCTACTACC
TCCAAAACGGACGCGATATGTACGTGGACCAGGAGCTCGACATCAATCGCCTATCTGACTACGATGTCGA
TCATATAGTACCACAAAGCTTCCTCAAAGACGACTCTATCGACAACAAGGTGCTGACCAGGTCCGACAAG
AACCGCGGGAAGTCAGACAACGTGCCTTCTGAGGAAGTCGTCAAGAAGATGAAGAACTACTGGAGGCAAC
TCCTCAATGCAAAGCTCATTACACAAAGGAAGTTCGACAACCTTACCAAGGCGGAGAGAGGCGGCCTCAG
TGAGCTAGATAAGGCCGGATTTATCAAGCGCCAACTGGTTGAGACACGGCAAATCACCAAGCACGTTGCA
CAGATCCTGGACTCACGCATGAACACAAAATACGATGAGAATGACAAGCTAATCCGGGAAGTCAAAGTTA
TTACTCTGAAATCTAAACTGGTGTCCGACTTTCGGAAGGACTTCCAGTTCTATAAGGTCCGTGAGATCAA
CAACTACCATCACGCCCATGATGCCTATCTCAATGCTGTGGTTGGCACTGCACTCATCAAGAAATATCCC
AAGCTTGAGTCGGAGTTCGTCTACGGTGACTACAAGGTTTATGACGTAAGGAAGATGATTGCGAAGAGTG
AGCAGGAAATCGGCAAGGCCACCGCCAAGTACTTCTTTTACAGCAACATAATGAACTTCTTCAAGACTGA
GATCACCCTGGCCAATGGAGAGATCAGAAAACGTCCGCTGATAGAGACTAACGGAGAAACTGGTGAGATA
GTGTGGGACAAGGGGAGAGACTTTGCTACTGTCCGGAAGGTGCTAAGCATGCCACAAGTCAACATCGTCA
AGAAAACGGAAGTCCAAACCGGCGGCTTCTCGAAAGAGTCAATCCTTCCGAAGCGCAATAGCGATAAGCT
TATAGCCCGTAAGAAAGACTGGGATCCAAAGAAGTACGGTGGCTTTGACAGTCCTACAGTGGCGTACTCC
GTGCTGGTTGTTGCCAAGGTGGAAAAGGGGAAGTCGAAGAAGCTGAAGAGCGTAAAGGAGTTGCTCGGGA
TTACCATTATGGAGCGTTCCAGCTTTGAGAAGAATCCCATTGATTTCTTGGAGGCGAAAGGATACAAGGA
AGTCAAGAAAGATCTCATCATAAAGTTGCCGAAATACAGCTTGTTCGAGCTGGAGAATGGGAGAAAGAGG
ATGCTTGCCAGCGCAGGCGAGTTGCAAAAGGGGAACGAGCTGGCACTCCCATCCAAGTACGTCAACTTCC
TGTATCTCGCCTCACACTATGAGAAACTTAAGGGTTCCCCAGAGGACAATGAGCAAAAGCAGCTGTTTGT
GGAGCAACACAAGCACTACCTCGATGAGATCATCGAACAGATCAGTGAGTTCTCGAAGAGGGTGATTCTT
GCTGACGCTAACCTTGACAAGGTGTTGTCCGCCTACAACAAGCATCGGGACAAACCCATCCGGGAGCAGG
CAGAAAACATCATACACTTGTTCACGTTGACGAACCTTGGCGCTCCTGCGGCGTTCAAATATTTTGACAC
GACGATTGATAGGAAGCGCTATACCAGCACCAAAGAAGTACTCGATGCCACCCTAATTCACCAGTCTATT
ACAGGCCTGTACGAAACGAGGATCGACTTGTCGCAACTAGGAGGAGATGCCTATCCGTATGACGTGCCAG
ATTACGCCTCCCTTGGGTCTGGTTCCCCTAAGAAGAAGCGGAAAGTGGAGGATCCCAAGAAGAAGCGCAA
AGTCTAAGCTTTGAGACCACGAAGTGGCTCTTCAGTGGACGAAAGGGCCTCGTGATACGCCTATTTTTAT
AGGTTAATGTCATGATAATAATGGTTTCTTAGACGTCAGGTGGCACTTTTCGGGGAAATGTGCGCGGAAC
CCCTATTTGTTTATTTTTCTAAATACATTCAAATATGTATCCGCTCATGAGACAATAACCCTGATAAATG
CTTCAATAATATTGAAAAAGGAAGAGTATGCGCTCACGCAACTGGTCCAGAACCTTGACCGAACGCAGCG
GTGGTAACGGCGCAGTGGCGGTTTTCATGGCTTGTTATGACTGTTTTTTTTTGGGGTACAGTCTATGCCT
CGGGCATCCAAGCAGCAAGCGCGTTACGCCGTGGGTCGATGTTTGATGTTATGGAGCAGCAACGATGTTA
CGCAGCAGGGCAGTCGCCCTAAAACAAAGTTAAACATCATGAGGGAAGCGGTGATCGCCGAAGTATCGAC
TCAACTATCAGAGGTAGTTGGCGTCATCGAGCGCCATCTCGAACCGACGTTGCTGGCCGTACATTTGTAC
GGCTCCGCAGTGGATGGCGGCCTGAAGCCACACAGCGATATTGATTTGCTGGTTACGGTGACCGTAAGGC
TTGATGAAACAACGCGGCGAGCTTTGATCAACGACCTTTTGGAAACTTCGGCTTCCCCTGGAGAGAGCGA
GATTCTCCGCGCTGTAGAAGTCACCATTGTTGTGCACGACGACATCATTCCGTGGCGTTATCCAGCTAAG
CGCGAACTGCAATTTGGAGAATGGCAGCGCAATGACATTCTTGCAGGTATCTTCGAGCCAGCCACGATCG
ACATTGATCTGGCTATCTTGCTGACAAAAGCAAGAGAACATAGCGTTGCCTTGGTAGGTCCAGCGGCGGA
GGAACTCTTTGATCCGGTTCCTGAACAGGATCTATTTGAGGCGCTAAATGAAACCTTAACGCTATGGAAC
TCGCCGCCCGACTGGGCTGGCGATGAGCGAAATGTAGTGCTTACGTTGTCCCGCATTTGGTACAGCGCAG
TAACCGGCAAAATCGCGCCGAAGGATGTCGCTGCCGACTGGGCAATGGAGCGCCTGCCGGCCCAGTATCA
GCCCGTCATACTTGAAGCTAGACAGGCTTATCTTGGACAAGAAGAAGATCGCTTGGCCTCGCGCGCAGAT
CAGTTGGAAGAATTTGTCCATTACGTAAAAGGCGAGATCACCAAGGTAGTCGGCAAATAACTGTCAGACC
AAGTTTACTCATATATACTTTAGATTGATTTAAAACTTCATTTTTAATTTAAAAGGATCTAGGTGAAGAT
CCTTTTTGATAATCTCATGACCAAAATCCCTTAACGTGAGTTTTCGTTCCACTGAGCGTCAGACCCCGTA
GAAAAGATCAAAGGATCTTCTTGAGATCCTTTTTTTCTGCGCGTAATCTGCTGCTTGCAAACAAAAAAAC
CACCGCTACCAGCGGTGGTTTGTTTGCCGGATCAAGAGCTACCAACTCTTTTTCCGAAGGTAACTGGCTT
CAGCAGAGCGCAGATACCAAATACTGTTCTTCTAGTGTAGCCGTAGTTAGGCCACCACTTCAAGAACTCT
GTAGCACCGCCTACATACCTCGCTCTGCTAATCCTGTTACCAGTGGCTGCTGCCAGTGGCGATAAGTCGT
GTCTTACCGGGTTGGACTCAAGACGATAGTTACCGGATAAGGCGCAGCGGTCGGGCTGAACGGGGGGTTC
GTGCACACAGCCCAGCTTGGAGCGAACGACCTACACCGAACTGAGATACCTACAGCGTGAGCTATGAGAA
AGCGCCACGCTTCCCGAAGGGAGAAAGGCGGACAGGTATCCGGTAAGCGGCAGGGTCGGAACAGGAGAGC
GCACGAGGGAGCTTCCAGGGGGAAACGCCTGGTATCTTTATAGTCCTGTCGGGTTTCGCCACCTCTGACT
TGAGCGTCGATTTTTGTGATGCTCGTCAGGGGGGCGGAGCCTATGGAAAAACGCCAGCAACGCGGCCTTT
TTACGGTTCCTGGCCTTTTGCTGG
